Addgene plasmid #229793: Bxb1-GA_AIO-TetOn_mScarlet_Up-Tandem
Purpose: Bxb1-GA donor plasmid with upstream tandem syntax for all-in-one doxycycline-inducible mScarlet expression
Depositing lab: Richard Davis. Depositing organization: Leiden University Medical Center. Publication: STRAIGHT-IN Dual: a platform for dual, single-copy integrations of DNA payloads and gene circuits into human induced pluripotent stem cells. Blanch-Asensio A, Ploessl DS, Wang NB, Mummery CL, Galloway KE, Davis RP. bioRxiv [Preprint]. 2024 Oct 17:2024.10.17.616637. doi: 10.1101/2024.10.17.616637. PubMed 39464154.
Backbone
  Vector backbone: pBR322/pUC
  Backbone size w/o insert (bp): 4700
  Vector type: Mammalian Expression, Synthetic Biology
Growth in bacteria
  Bacterial resistance: Ampicillin, 100 μg/mL
  Growth temperature: 37°C
  Growth strain: NEB Stable
  Copy number: High Copy
Gene/Insert
  Gene/Insert name: TRE-mScarlet; rtTA-T2A-mTagBFP2
  Species: Synthetic
  Insert size (bp): 5500
  Promoter: TRE and CAG
  Tag / fusion protein: NLS (C terminal on insert)
  Cloning method: Gibson Cloning
Terms and licenses: Academic/Nonprofit Terms; Industry Terms: Not Available to Industry
Depositor comments: Please visit https://doi.org/10.1101/2024.10.17.616637 for bioRxiv preprint.
How to cite: Bxb1-GA_AIO-TetOn_mScarlet_Up-Tandem was a gift from Richard Davis (Addgene plasmid # 229793 ; http://n2t.net/addgene:229793 ; RRID:Addgene_229793)
