[The description below was written by a language model from this plasmid's Addgene catalogue record and pLannotate feature annotations shown in this document.]
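Description:
Bxb1-GA_AIO-TetOn_mScarlet_Up-Tandem is a roughly 10.2 kb mammalian expression and synthetic-biology donor plasmid built on a pBR322/pUC-type backbone. It is designed to deliver an all-in-one doxycycline-inducible reporter circuit into a genomic landing pad by Bxb1 integrase-mediated recombination. The associated work describes single-copy payload integration in human induced pluripotent stem cells. In bacteria it is maintained at high copy from the ColE1/pUC origin and selected with ampicillin through the bla gene. An f1 origin and remnants of lac, lacZα, bom and rop sequences are also present. The "GA" in the name presumably denotes the variant of the Bxb1 attachment site, but the automated feature table does not annotate any att site, so its position cannot be given from this record.

The payload consists of two transcription units in the same orientation. Upstream, a CAG promoter (CMV enhancer, chicken β-actin promoter and chimeric intron) drives the reverse tetracycline transactivator rtTA, which is annotated through its TetR-derived portion. It is linked by a T2A peptide to mTagBFP2 carrying three C-terminal SV40 nuclear localisation signals, and the unit ends in a bGH polyadenylation signal. This gives constitutive nuclear blue fluorescence that marks cells expressing the activator. Directly downstream, a TRE3G promoter controls mScarlet followed by a WPRE, so red fluorescence reports induction when doxycycline lets rtTA bind the promoter. "Upstream tandem" describes this placement of the activator unit ahead of the inducible unit on the same strand, which suggests a construct made for comparing how the arrangement of adjacent genes affects circuit behaviour.

Ahead of the circuit lie SV40 and EF-1α promoters, an FRT site and small fragments of resistance genes. These may serve selection of integrants and later FLP excision of auxiliary sequence, though the record does not state this.
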