Features (pLannotate 1.2.2; 34 found; start..end, strand, type, name):
      2..94      +  CDS            lacI (fragment): lac repressor; lacI; The lac repressor binds to the lac operator to inhibit transcription in E. coli. This inhibition can be relieved by adding lactose or isopropyl-β-D-thiogalactopyranoside (IPTG).
    107..128     +  protein_bind   CAP binding site: CAP binding activates transcription in the presence of cAMP. E. coli catabolite activator protein
    143..173     +  promoter       lac promoter: promoter for the E. coli lac operon
    181..197     +  protein_bind   lac operator: The lac repressor binds to the lac operator to inhibit transcription in E. coli. This inhibition can be relieved by adding lactose or isopropyl-β-D-thiogalactopyranoside (IPTG). lac repressor encoded by lacI
    253..463     +  promoter       SV40 promoter: SV40 early promoter
    485..551     +  CDS            small t antigen (fragment): SV40 (simian virus 40) small t antigen
    558..1736    +  promoter       EF-1α promoter: strong constitutive promoter for human elongation factor EF-1α
   1808..1855    +  protein_bind   FRT: FLP-mediated recombination occurs in the 8-bp core sequence TCTAGAAA (Turan and Bode, 2011). FLP recombinase from the Saccharomyces cerevisiae 2μ plasmid
   1855..1879    -  CDS            NeoR/KanR (fragment): aminoglycoside phosphotransferase confers resistance to neomycin, kanamycin, and G418 (Geneticin®)
   1897..2276    +  enhancer       CMV enhancer: human cytomegalovirus immediate early enhancer
   2278..2552    +  promoter       chicken β-actin promoter: No description available
   2553..3148    +  intron         chimeric intron (fragment): chimera between introns from chicken β-actin and rabbit β-globin
   3144..3521    +  intron         chimeric intron (fragment): chimera between introns from chicken β-actin and rabbit β-globin
   3580..4197    +  CDS            tetR: TETR2_ECOLX - Experimental evidence at protein level: Swiss-Prot protein existence level 1. TetR is the repressor of the tetracycline resistance element; its N-terminal region forms a helix-turn-helix structure and binds DNA. Binding of tetracycline to TetR reduces the repressor affinity for the tetracycline resistance gene (tetA) promoter operator sites. From Escherichia coli.
   4324..4377    +  CDS            T2A: 2A peptide from Thosea asigna virus capsid protein Eukaryotic ribosomes fail to insert a peptide bond between the Gly and Pro residues, yielding separate polypeptides.
   4378..5085    +  CDS            mTagBFP2: mTagBFP2 is a basic (constitutively fluorescent) blue fluorescent protein published in 2011, derived from Entacmaea quadricolor. It is reported to be a very rapidly-maturing monomer with very low acid sensitivity.
   5086..5106    +  misc_feature   MCS (fragment): multiple cloning site
   5110..5130    +  CDS            SV40 NLS: nuclear localization signal of SV40 (simian virus 40) large T antigen
   5134..5154    +  CDS            SV40 NLS: nuclear localization signal of SV40 (simian virus 40) large T antigen
   5158..5178    +  CDS            SV40 NLS: nuclear localization signal of SV40 (simian virus 40) large T antigen
   5249..5473    +  polyA_signal   bGH poly(A) signal: bovine growth hormone polyadenylation signal
   5492..5868    +  promoter       TRE3G promoter: 3rd-generation Tet-responsive promoter that can be activated by binding of Tet-On® 3G
   5886..6581    +  CDS            mScarlet: mScarlet is a basic (constitutively fluorescent) red fluorescent protein published in 2016, derived from synthetic construct. It has moderate acid sensitivity.
   6585..7173    +  misc_feature   WPRE: woodchuck hepatitis virus posttranscriptional regulatory element
   7217..7238    +  CDS            PuroR (fragment): puromycin N-acetyltransferase; pac from Streptomyces; confers resistance to puromycin
   7297..7317    +  CDS            lacZα (fragment): LacZα fragment of β-galactosidase; lacZ fragment
   7325..7482    +  CDS            lacZα (fragment): LacZα fragment of β-galactosidase; lacZ fragment
   7488..7539    -  misc_feature   bom (fragment): basis of mobility region from pBR322
   7558..8013    +  rep_origin     f1 ori (sequence partly withheld): f1 bacteriophage origin of replication; arrow indicates direction of (+) strand synthesis
   8014..8063    -  misc_feature   bom (fragment): basis of mobility region from pBR322
   8165..8200    -  CDS            rop (fragment): Rop protein, which maintains plasmids at low copy number; rop
   8295..8399    +  promoter       AmpR promoter: bla
   8400..9260    +  CDS            AmpR: β-lactamase; bla; confers resistance to ampicillin, carbenicillin, and related antibiotics
   9431..10019   +  rep_origin     ori: high-copy-number ColE1/pMB1/pBR322/pUC origin of replication
>Addgene plasmid #229793 | Bxb1-GA_AIO-TetOn_mScarlet_Up-Tandem | addgene full sequence | sequence record 461788 | Addgene NGS Result
AGCGCCCAATACGCAAACCGCCTCTCCCCGCGCGTTGGCCGATTCATTAATGCAGCTGGCACGACAGGTT
TCCCGACTGGAAAGCGGGCAGTGAGCGCAACGCAATTAATGTGAGTTAGCTCACTCATTAGGCACCCCAG
GCTTTACACTTTATGCTTCCGGCTCGTATGTTGTGTGGAATTGTGAGCGGATAACAATTTCACACAGGAA
ACAGCTATGACCATGATTACGCCAAGCTTAATTCCCTCCCCAGCAGGCAGAAGTATGCAAAGCATGCATC
TCAATTAGTCAGCAACCATAGTCCCGCCCCTAACTCCGCCCATCCCGCCCCTAACTCCGCCCAGTTCCGC
CCATTCTCCGCCCCATGGCTGACTAATTTTTTTTATTTATGCAGAGGCCGAGGCCGCCTCGGCCTCTGAG
CTATTCCAGAAGTAGTGAGGAGGCTTTTTTGGAGGCCTAGGCTTTTGCAAAAAGCTTTGCAAAGATGGAT
AAAGTTTTAAACAGAGAGGAATCTTTGCAGCTAATGGACCTTCTAGGTCTTGAAAGGAGTGGGAATTGGC
TCCGGTGCCCGTCAGTGGGCAGAGCGCACATCGCCCACAGTCCCCGAGAAGTTGGGGGGAGGGGTCGGCA
ATTGAACCGGTGCCTAGAGAAGGTGGCGCGGGGTAAACTGGGAAAGTGATGTCGTGTACTGGCTCCGCCT
TTTTCCCGAGGGTGGGGGAGAACCGTATATAAGTGCAGTAGTCGCCGTGAACGTTCTTTTTCGCAACGGG
TTTGCCGCCAGAACACAGGTAAGTGCCGTGTGTGGTTCCCGCGGGCCTGGCCTCTTTACGGGTTATGGCC
CTTGCGTGCCTTGAATTACTTCCACCTGGCTGCAGTACGTGATTCTTGATCCCGAGCTTCGGGTTGGAAG
TGGGTGGGAGAGTTCGAGGCCTTGCGCTTAAGGAGCCCCTTCGCCTCGTGCTTGAGTTGAGGCCTGGCCT
GGGCGCTGGGGCCGCCGCGTGCGAATCTGGTGGCACCTTCGCGCCTGTCTCGCTGCTTTCGATAAGTCTC
TAGCCATTTAAAATTTTTGATGACCTGCTGCGACGCTTTTTTTCTGGCAAGATAGTCTTGTAAATGCGGG
CCAAGATCTGCACACTGGTATTTCGGTTTTTGGGGCCGCGGGCGGCGACGGGGCCCGTGCGTCCCAGCGC
ACATGTTCGGCGAGGCGGGGCCTGCGAGCGCGGCCACCGAGAATCGGACGGGGGTAGTCTCAAGCTGGCC
GGCCTGCTCTGGTGCCTGGCCTCGCGCCGCCGTGTATCGCCCCGCCCTGGGCGGCAAGGCTGGCCCGGTC
GGCACCAGTTGCGTGAGCGGAAAGATGGCCGCTTCCCGGCCCTGCTGCAGGGAGCTCAAAATGGAGGACG
CGGCGCTCGGGAGAGCGGGCGGGTGAGTCACCCACACAAAGGAAAAGGGCCTTTCCGTCCTCAGCCGTCG
CTTCATGTGACTCCACGGAGTACCGGGCGCCGTCCAGGCACCTCGATTAGTTCTCGAGCTTTTGGAGTAC
GTCGTCTTTAGGTTGGGGGGAGGGGTTTTATGCGATGGAGTTTCCCCACACTGAGTGGGTGGAGACTGAA
GTTAGGCCAGCTTGGCACTTGATGTAATTCTCCTTGGAATTTGCCCTTTTTGAGTTTGGATCTTGGTTCA
TTCTCAAGCCTCAGACAGTGGTTCAAAGTTTTTTTCTTCCATTTCAGGTGTCGTGAGGAATTCGCCACCA
TGGCCGGCTTGTCGACGACGGCGGACTCCGTCGTCAGGATCATCCGGATCCGGATCCGAAGTTCCTATTC
CGAAGTTCCTATTCTCTAGAAAGTATAGGAACTTCATGATATTCGGCAAGCAGGCATCGACTAGTTAATT
AAGCTCGACATTGATTATTGACTAGTTATTAATAGTAATCAATTACGGGGTCATTAGTTCATAGCCCATA
TATGGAGTTCCGCGTTACATAACTTACGGTAAATGGCCCGCCTGGCTGACCGCCCAACGACCCCCGCCCA
TTGACGTCAATAATGACGTATGTTCCCATAGTAACGCCAATAGGGACTTTCCATTGACGTCAATGGGTGG
AGTATTTACGGTAAACTGCCCACTTGGCAGTACATCAAGTGTATCATATGCCAAGTACGCCCCCTATTGA
CGTCAATGACGGTAAATGGCCCGCCTGGCATTATGCCCAGTACATGACCTTATGGGACTTTCCTACTTGG
CAGTACATCTACGTATTAGTCATCGCTATTACCATGGTCGAGGTGAGCCCCACGTTCTGCTTCACTCTCC
CCATCTCCCCCCCCTCCCCACCCCCAATTTTGTATTTATTTATTTTTTAATTATTTTGTGCAGCGATGGG
GGCGGGGGGGGGGGGGCGCGCGCCGGGGGGGGCGGGGCGGGGCGAGGGGCGGGGCGGGGCGAGGCGGAGA
GGTGCGGCGGCAGCCAATCAGAGCGGCGCGCTCCGAAAGTTTCCTTTTATGGCGAGGCGGCGGCGGCGGC
GGCCCTATAAAAAGCGAAGCGCGCGGCGGGCGGGAGTCGCTGCGCGCTGCCTTCGCCCCGTGCCCCGCTC
CGCCGCCGCCTCGCGCCGCCCGCCCCGGCTCTGACTGACCGCGTTACTCCCACAGGTGAGCGGGCGGGAC
GGCCCTTCTCCTCCGGGCTGTAATTAGCGCTTGGTTTAATGACGGCTTGTTTCTTTTCTGTGGCTGCGTG
AAAGCCTTGAGGGGCTCCGGGAGGGCCCTTTGTGCGGGGGGAGCGGCTCGGGGGGTGCGTGCGTGTGTGT
GTGCGTGGGGAGCGCCGCGTGCGGCTCCGCGCTGCCCGGCGGCTGTGAGCGCTGCGGGCGCGGCGCGGGG
CTTTGTGCGCTCCGCAGTGTGCGCGAGGGGAGCGCGGCCGGGGGCGGTGCCCCGCGGTGCGGGGGGGGCT
GCGAGGGGAACAAAGGCTGCGTGCGGGGTGTGTGCGTGGGGGGGTGAGCAGGGGGTGTGGGCGCGTCGGT
CGGGCTGCAACCCCCCCTGCACCCCCCTCCCCGAGTTGCTGAGCGCGGCCCGGCTTCGGGTGCGGGGCTC
CGTACGGGGCGTGGCGCGGGGCTCGCCGTGCCGGGCGGGGGGTGGCGGCAGGTGGGGGTGCCGGGCGGCC
CCCGGAGCGCCGGCGGCTGTCGAGGCGCGGCGAGCCGCAGCCATTGCCTTTTATGGTAATCGTGCGAGAG
GGCGCAGGGACTTCCTTTGTCCCAAATCTGTGCGGAGCCGAAATCTGGGAGGCGCCGCCGCACCCCCTCT
AGCGGGCGCGGGGCGAAGCGGTGCGGCGCCGGCAGGAAGGAAATGGGCGGGGAGGGCCTTCGTGCGTCGC
CGCGCCGCCGTCCCCTTCTCCCTCTCCAGCCTCGGGGCTGTCCGCGGGGGGACGGCTGCCTTCGGGGGGG
ACGGGGCAGGGCGGGGTTCGGCTTCTGGCGTGTGACCGGCGGCTCTAGAGCCTCTGCTAACCATGTTCAT
GCCTTCTTCTTTTTCCTACAGCTCCTGGGCAACGTGCTGGTTATTGTGCTGTCTCATCATTTTGGCAAAG
AATGTCGACATGAGCCGGCTGGACAAGAGCAAAGTGATCAACAGCGCCCTGGAACTGCTGAACGGCGTGG
GCATCGAGGGCCTGACCACCCGGAAGCTGGCCCAGAAACTGGGCGTGGAACAGCCCACCCTGTACTGGCA
CGTGAAGAACAAGCGGGCCCTGCTGGACGCCCTGCCCATCGAGATGCTGGACCGGCACCACACCCACAGC
TGCCCTCTGGAAGGCGAGAGCTGGCAGGACTTCCTGCGGAACAACGCCAAGAGCTACAGATGCGCCCTGC
TGAGCCACCGGGACGGCGCCAAAGTGCACCTGGGCACCAGACCCACCGAGAAGCAGTACGAGACACTGGA
AAACCAGCTGGCCTTCCTGTGCCAGCAGGGCTTCAGCCTGGAAAACGCCCTGTACGCCCTGAGCGCCGTG
GGCCACTTCACCCTGGGCTGCGTGCTGGAAGAACAGGAACACCAGGTCGCCAAAGAGGAAAGAGAGACAC
CCACCACCGACAGCATGCCCCCCCTGCTGAAGCAGGCCATCGAGCTGTTCGACAGACAGGGCGCCGAGCC
CGCCTTCCTGTTCGGCCTGGAACTGATCATCTGCGGCCTCGAGAAGCAGCTGAAGTGCGAGAGCGGCGGA
CCCACCGACGCCCTGGACGACTTCGACCTGGACATGCTGCCCGCCGATGCCCTGGATGATTTTGATCTGG
ATATGCTCCCTGCTGACGCTCTCGATGACTTCGATCTCGATATGCTGCCAGGCGAGGGCAGGGGAAGTCT
TCTAACATGCGGGGACGTGGAGGAAAATCCCGGCCCCGTGTCTAAGGGCGAAGAGCTGATTAAGGAGAAC
ATGCACATGAAGCTGTACATGGAGGGCACCGTGGACAACCATCACTTCAAGTGCACATCCGAGGGCGAAG
GCAAGCCCTACGAGGGCACCCAGACCATGAGAATCAAGGTGGTCGAGGGCGGCCCTCTCCCCTTCGCCTT
CGACATCCTGGCTACTAGCTTCCTCTACGGCAGCAAGACCTTCATCAACCACACCCAGGGCATCCCCGAC
TTCTTCAAGCAGTCCTTCCCTGAGGGCTTCACATGGGAGAGAGTCACCACATACGAAGACGGGGGCGTGC
TGACCGCTACCCAGGACACCAGCCTCCAGGACGGCTGCCTCATCTACAACGTCAAGATCAGAGGGGTGAA
CTTCACATCCAACGGCCCTGTGATGCAGAAGAAAACACTCGGCTGGGAGGCCTTCACCGAGACGCTGTAC
CCCGCTGACGGCGGCCTGGAAGGCAGAAACGACATGGCCCTGAAGCTCGTGGGCGGGAGCCATCTGATCG
CAAACGCCAAGACCACATATAGATCCAAGAAACCCGCTAAGAACCTCAAGATGCCTGGCGTCTACTATGT
GGACTACAGACTGGAAAGAATCAAGGAGGCCAACAACGAGACCTACGTCGAGCAGCACGAGGTGGCAGTG
GCCAGATACTGCGACCTCCCTAGCAAACTGGGGCACAAGCTTAATTCCGGACTCAGATCTCGAGCTGATC
CAAAAAAGAAGAGAAAGGTAGATCCAAAAAAGAAGAGAAAGGTAGATCCAAAAAAGAAGAGAAAGGTAGG
ATCCACCGGATCTAGATAACTGATCATAATCAGCCATACCACATTTGAAACCCGCTGATCAGCCTCGACT
GTGCCTTCTAGTTGCCAGCCATCTGTTGTTTGCCCCTCCCCCGTGCCTTCCTTGACCCTGGAAGGTGCCA
CTCCCACTGTCCTTTCCTAATAAAATGAGGAAATTGCATCGCATTGTCTGAGTAGGTGTCATTCTATTCT
GGGGGGTGGGGTGGGGCAGGACAGCAAGGGGGAGGATTGGGAAGACAATAGCAGGCATGCTGGGGATGCG
GTGGGCTCTATGGATCGACTAGTTAATTAAGGTTTACTCCCTATCAGTGATAGAGAACGTATGAAGAGTT
TACTCCCTATCAGTGATAGAGAACGTATGCAGACTTTACTCCCTATCAGTGATAGAGAACGTATAAGGAG
TTTACTCCCTATCAGTGATAGAGAACGTATGACCAGTTTACTCCCTATCAGTGATAGAGAACGTATCTAC
AGTTTACTCCCTATCAGTGATAGAGAACGTATATCCAGTTTACTCCCTATCAGTGATAGAGAACGTATAA
GCTTTAGGCGTGTACGGTGGGCGCCTATAAAAGCAGAGCTCGTTTAGTGAACCGTCAGATCGCCTGGAGC
AATTCCACAACACTTTTGTCTTATACCAACTTTCCGTACCACTTCCTACCCTCGTAAACTTAAGAATTCG
CCACCATGGTGAGCAAGGGCGAGGCAGTGATCAAGGAGTTCATGCGGTTCAAGGTGCACATGGAGGGCTC
CATGAACGGCCACGAGTTCGAGATCGAGGGCGAGGGCGAGGGCCGCCCCTACGAGGGCACCCAGACCGCC
AAGCTGAAGGTGACCAAGGGTGGCCCCCTGCCCTTCTCCTGGGACATCCTGTCCCCTCAGTTCATGTACG
GCTCCAGGGCCTTCACCAAGCACCCCGCCGACATCCCCGACTACTATAAGCAGTCCTTCCCCGAGGGCTT
CAAGTGGGAGCGCGTGATGAACTTCGAGGACGGCGGCGCCGTGACCGTGACCCAGGACACCTCCCTGGAG
GACGGCACCCTGATCTACAAGGTGAAGCTCCGCGGCACCAACTTCCCTCCTGACGGCCCCGTAATGCAGA
AGAAGACAATGGGCTGGGAAGCGTCCACCGAGCGGTTGTACCCCGAGGACGGCGTGCTGAAGGGCGACAT
TAAGATGGCCCTGCGCCTGAAGGACGGCGGCCGCTACCTGGCGGACTTCAAGACCACCTACAAGGCCAAG
AAGCCCGTGCAGATGCCCGGCGCCTACAACGTCGACCGCAAGTTGGACATCACCTCCCACAACGAGGACT
ACACCGTGGTGGAACAGTACGAACGCTCCGAGGGCCGCCACTCCACCGGCGGCATGGACGAGCTGTACAA
GTAAAATCAACCTCTGGATTACAAAATTTGTGAAAGATTGACTGGTATTCTTAACTATGTTGCTCCTTTT
ACGCTATGTGGATACGCTGCTTTAATGCCTTTGTATCATGCTATTGCTTCCCGTATGGCTTTCATTTTCT
CCTCCTTGTATAAATCCTGGTTGCTGTCTCTTTATGAGGAGTTGTGGCCCGTTGTCAGGCAACGTGGCGT
GGTGTGCACTGTGTTTGCTGACGCAACCCCCACTGGTTGGGGCATTGCCACCACCTGTCAGCTCCTTTCC
GGGACTTTCGCTTTCCCCCTCCCTATTGCCACGGCGGAACTCATCGCCGCCTGCCTTGCCCGCTGCTGGA
CAGGGGCTCGGCTGTTGGGCACTGACAATTCCGTGGTGTTGTCGGGGAAGCTGACGTCCTTTCCATGGCT
GCTCGCCTGTGTTGCCACCTGGATTCTGCGCGGGACGTCCTTCTGCTACGTCCCTTCGGCCCTCAATCCA
GCGGACCTTCCTTCCCGCGGCCTGCTGCCGGCTCTGCGGCCTCTTCCGCGTCTTCGCCTTCGCCCTCAGA
CGAGTCGGATCTCCCTTTGGGCCGCCTCCCCGCCCTTTGGGCCGCCTCCCCGCGCTAGTGCTGGGGATGC
GGTGCCGCTGCAAGAACTCTTCCTCACGGATCCGAAGTTCCTATTCCGAAGTTCCTATTCTTCAAATAGT
ATAGGAACTTCAGCGCTCACTGGCCGTCGTTTTACAAAGGGCGAATTCACTGGCCGTCGTTTTACAACGT
CGTGACTGGGAAAACCCTGGCGTTACCCAACTTAATCGCCTTGCAGCACATCCCCCTTTCGCCAGCTGGC
GTAATAGCGAAGAGGCCCGCACCGATCGCCCTTCCCAACAGTTGCGCAGCCTGAATGGCGAATGGCGCCT
GATGCGGTATTTTCTCCTTACGCATCTGTGCGGTATTTCACACCGCATA
[95 nt withheld, positions 7540-7634]
T
[46 nt withheld, positions 7636-7681]
C
[141 nt withheld, positions 7683-7823]
CCTTTGACGTTGGAGTCCACGTTCTTT
[37 nt withheld, positions 7851-7887]
ACTCTATCTCGGGCTATTCTTTTGATTTATAAGGGATTTTGCCGATTTCGGTCTATTGGTTAAAAAATGA
GCTGATTTAACAAAAATTTAACGCGAATTTTAACAAAATATTAACGTTTACAATTTTATGGTGCACTCTC
AGTACAATCTGCTCTGATGCCGCATAGTTAAGCCAGCCCCGACACCCGCCAACACCCGCTGACGCGCCCT
GACGGGCTTGTCTGCTCCCGGCATCCGCTTACAGACAAGCTGTGACCGTCTCCGGGAGCTGCATGTGTCA
GAGGTTTTCACCGTCATCACCGAAACGCGCGAGACGAAAGGGCCTCGTGATACGCCTATTTTTATAGGTT
AATGTCATGATAATAATGGTTTCTTAGACGTCAGGTGGCACTTTTCGGGGAAATGTGCGCGGAACCCCTA
TTTGTTTATTTTTCTAAATACATTCAAATATGTATCCGCTCATGAGACAATAACCCTGATAAATGCTTCA
ATAATATTGAAAAAGGAAGAGTATGAGTATTCAACATTTCCGTGTCGCCCTTATTCCCTTTTTTGCGGCA
TTTTGCCTTCCTGTTTTTGCTCACCCAGAAACGCTGGTGAAAGTAAAAGATGCTGAAGATCAGTTGGGTG
CACGAGTGGGTTACATCGAACTGGATCTCAACAGCGGTAAGATCCTTGAGAGTTTTCGCCCCGAAGAACG
TTTTCCAATGATGAGCACTTTTAAAGTTCTGCTATGTGGCGCGGTATTATCCCGTATTGACGCCGGGCAA
GAGCAACTCGGTCGCCGCATACACTATTCTCAGAATGACTTGGTTGAGTACTCACCAGTCACAGAAAAGC
ATCTTACGGATGGCATGACAGTAAGAGAATTATGCAGTGCTGCCATAACCATGAGTGATAACACTGCGGC
CAACTTACTTCTGACAACGATCGGAGGACCGAAGGAGCTAACCGCTTTTTTGCACAACATGGGGGATCAT
GTAACTCGCCTTGATCGTTGGGAACCGGAGCTGAATGAAGCCATACCAAACGACGAGCGTGACACCACGA
TGCCTGTAGCAATGGCAACAACGTTGCGCAAACTATTAACTGGCGAACTACTTACTCTAGCTTCCCGGCA
ACAATTAATAGACTGGATGGAGGCGGATAAAGTTGCAGGACCACTTCTGCGCTCGGCCCTTCCGGCTGGC
TGGTTTATTGCTGATAAATCTGGAGCCGGTGAGCGTGGGTCTCGCGGTATCATTGCAGCACTGGGGCCAG
ATGGTAAGCCCTCCCGTATCGTAGTTATCTACACGACGGGGAGTCAGGCAACTATGGATGAACGAAATAG
ACAGATCGCTGAGATAGGTGCCTCACTGATTAAGCATTGGTAACTGTCAGACCAAGTTTACTCATATATA
CTTTAGATTGATTTAAAACTTCATTTTTAATTTAAAAGGATCTAGGTGAAGATCCTTTTTGATAATCTCA
TGACCAAAATCCCTTAACGTGAGTTTTCGTTCCACTGAGCGTCAGACCCCGTAGAAAAGATCAAAGGATC
TTCTTGAGATCCTTTTTTTCTGCGCGTAATCTGCTGCTTGCAAACAAAAAAACCACCGCTACCAGCGGTG
GTTTGTTTGCCGGATCAAGAGCTACCAACTCTTTTTCCGAAGGTAACTGGCTTCAGCAGAGCGCAGATAC
CAAATACTGTTCTTCTAGTGTAGCCGTAGTTAGGCCACCACTTCAAGAACTCTGTAGCACCGCCTACATA
CCTCGCTCTGCTAATCCTGTTACCAGTGGCTGCTGCCAGTGGCGATAAGTCGTGTCTTACCGGGTTGGAC
TCAAGACGATAGTTACCGGATAAGGCGCAGCGGTCGGGCTGAACGGGGGGTTCGTGCACACAGCCCAGCT
TGGAGCGAACGACCTACACCGAACTGAGATACCTACAGCGTGAGCTATGAGAAAGCGCCACGCTTCCCGA
AGGGAGAAAGGCGGACAGGTATCCGGTAAGCGGCAGGGTCGGAACAGGAGAGCGCACGAGGGAGCTTCCA
GGGGGAAACGCCTGGTATCTTTATAGTCCTGTCGGGTTTCGCCACCTCTGACTTGAGCGTCGATTTTTGT
GATGCTCGTCAGGGGGGCGGAGCCTATGGAAAAACGCCAGCAACGCGGCCTTTTTACGGTTCCTGGCCTT
TTGCTGGCCTTTTGCTCACATGTTCTTTCCTGCGTTATCCCCTGATTCTGTGGATAACCGTATTACCGCC
TTTGAGTGAGCTGATACCGCTCGCCGCAGCCGAACGACCGAGCGCAGCGAGTCAGTGAGCGAGGAAGCGG
AAG
